Addgene plasmid #101370: pDD2027
Purpose: Name: pCBR-LANApiΔTATA. LANApi TATA box mutation in pCBR-K14 (pDD2005).
Depositing lab: Dirk Dittmer. Depositing organization: University of North Carolina at Chapel Hill. Publication: Quantitative analysis of the bidirectional viral G-protein-coupled receptor and lytic latency-associated nuclear antigen promoter of Kaposi's sarcoma-associated herpesvirus. Hilton IB, Dittmer DP. J Virol. 2012 Sep;86(18):9683-95. doi: 10.1128/JVI.00881-12. Epub 2012 Jun 27. PubMed 22740392.
Backbone
  Vector backbone: pCBR Basic
  Backbone manufacturer: Promega
  Backbone size w/o insert (bp): 5128
  Vector type: Luciferase
Growth in bacteria
  Bacterial resistance: Ampicillin, 100 μg/mL
  Growth temperature: 37°C
  Growth strain: DH5alpha
  Copy number: Unknown
Gene/Insert
  Gene/Insert name: LANApi TATA box mutation in pCBR-K14 (pDD2005).
  Species: KSHV (viral)
  Mutation: LANApi TATA box mutation in pCBR-K14 (pDD2005).
Terms and licenses: Academic/Nonprofit Terms; Industry Terms: Not Available to Industry
How to cite: pDD2027 was a gift from Dirk Dittmer (Addgene plasmid # 101370 ; http://n2t.net/addgene:101370 ; RRID:Addgene_101370)
