[The description below was written by a language model from this plasmid's Addgene catalogue record and pLannotate feature annotations shown in this document.]
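Description:
pDD2027, also called pCBR-LANApiΔTATA, is a luciferase reporter plasmid built on the promoterless pCBR Basic backbone and used to measure promoter activity from Kaposi's sarcoma-associated herpesvirus (KSHV). It derives from a parental reporter, pCBR-K14 (pDD2005), and differs from it by a mutation in the TATA box of LANApi, the lytic (inducible) promoter of the latency-associated nuclear antigen. This promoter shares a bidirectional regulatory region with the promoter driving the K14/viral G-protein-coupled receptor transcript.

The reporter is CBRluc, a human codon-optimized, red-emitting click beetle luciferase, followed by an SV40 polyadenylation signal. Upstream of the cloning region sit a synthetic poly(A) signal and an RNA polymerase II transcriptional pause site from the human α2 globin gene, standard elements that suppress read-through transcription from the backbone so that luciferase output reflects only the inserted promoter. The viral promoter fragment itself is not annotated. It presumably lies in the unannotated stretch between the multiple cloning site remnants and the start of CBRluc, but the record gives neither its boundaries nor the exact nucleotide changes. The sequenced plasmid length also equals the listed backbone size without insert, so one of these size figures may not be accurate.

The plasmid is propagated in E. coli through a high-copy ColE1/pUC-type origin with ampicillin selection (β-lactamase under its own promoter), and it also carries an f1 origin for single-stranded DNA production. Small fragments annotated as lacZα, TcR and SV40 large T antigen are backbone remnants rather than functional genes. There is no mammalian selection marker, which fits transient transfection assays. The construct serves to test how loss of the LANApi TATA element affects transcription from this bidirectional viral promoter region.
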