Features (pLannotate 1.2.2; 13 found; start..end, strand, type, name):
    325..346     -  misc_feature   MCS (fragment): pBluescript multiple cloning site
    403..2031    +  CDS            CBRluc: red-emitting variant of click beetle luciferase human codon-optimized
   2074..2195    -  polyA_signal   SV40 poly(A) signal: SV40 polyadenylation signal
   2218..2286    -  CDS            large T antigen (fragment): large T antigen from SV40 (simian virus 40)
   2302..2434    +  CDS            TcR (fragment): tetracycline efflux protein; tet; confers resistance to tetracycline
   2614..3202    -  rep_origin     ori: high-copy-number ColE1/pMB1/pBR322/pUC origin of replication
   3373..4233    -  CDS            AmpR: β-lactamase; bla; confers resistance to ampicillin, carbenicillin, and related antibiotics
   4234..4338    -  promoter       AmpR promoter: bla
   4365..4793    +  rep_origin     f1 ori (sequence partly withheld): f1 bacteriophage origin of replication; arrow indicates direction of (+) strand synthesis
   4825..4892    -  CDS            lacZα (fragment): LacZα fragment of β-galactosidase; lacZ fragment
   4951..4999    +  polyA_signal   poly(A) signal: synthetic polyadenylation signal
   5013..5104    +  misc_feature   pause site: RNA polymerase II transcriptional pause signal from the human α2 globin gene
   5112..29      -  misc_feature   MCS (fragment) (across the origin): pBluescript multiple cloning site
>Addgene plasmid #101370 | pDD2027 | addgene full sequence | sequence record 194098 | Addgene NGS Result
CGAGGTCGACGGTATCGATAAGCTTGATAGTGGGTTTGCTGGCCTTGCGTTGCCATGGATGCTACCTAGG
CAAGTCCAGAGACGTCATCCGGGCGTGAGAAACAGAAACGGCCAATAACCCATGTTTTTCGAAAACCACC
ACACACCTTAACACAAATCATGTACACCTGGTATTACTATTTCCCACACATCTTATAGCATTTCAAAGAT
AAGGGTGCCTTACGGGCCGCCCGAAACAAGTGGGCGGGCGCTACTCACTGTTTATAAGTCAGCCGGACCA
AGCTGCTGCTCTTGGGGACGTGACTGCTTCGTGGCGCAGCTGCCTATCGAATTCCTGCAGCCCGGGCTCG
AGATCTGCGATCTAAGTAAGCTTGGCATTCCGGTACTGTTGGTAAAGCCACCATGGTAAAGCGTGAGAAA
AATGTCATCTATGGCCCTGAGCCTCTCCATCCTTTGGAGGATTTGACTGCCGGCGAAATGCTGTTTCGTG
CTCTCCGCAAGCACTCTCATTTGCCTCAAGCCTTGGTCGATGTGGTCGGCGATGAATCTTTGAGCTACAA
GGAGTTTTTTGAGGCAACCGTCTTGCTGGCTCAGTCCCTCCACAATTGTGGCTACAAGATGAACGACGTC
GTTAGTATCTGTGCTGAAAACAATACCCGTTTCTTCATTCCAGTCATCGCCGCATGGTATATCGGTATGA
TCGTGGCTCCAGTCAACGAGAGCTACATTCCCGACGAACTGTGTAAAGTCATGGGTATCTCTAAGCCACA
GATTGTCTTCACCACTAAGAATATTCTGAACAAAGTCCTGGAAGTCCAAAGCCGCACCAACTTTATTAAG
CGTATCATCATCTTGGACACTGTGGAGAATATTCACGGTTGCGAATCTTTGCCTAATTTCATCTCTCGCT
ATTCAGACGGCAACATCGCAAACTTTAAACCACTCCACTTCGACCCTGTGGAACAAGTTGCAGCCATTCT
GTGTAGCAGCGGTACTACTGGACTCCCAAAGGGAGTCATGCAGACCCATCAAAACATTTGCGTGCGTCTG
ATCCATGCTCTCGATCCACGCTACGGCACTCAGCTGATTCCTGGTGTCACCGTCTTGGTCTACTTGCCTT
TCTTCCATGCTTTCGGCTTTCATATTACTTTGGGTTACTTTATGGTCGGTCTCCGCGTGATTATGTTCCG
CCGTTTTGATCAGGAGGCTTTCTTGAAAGCCATCCAAGATTATGAAGTCCGCAGTGTCATCAACGTGCCT
AGCGTGATCCTGTTTTTGTCTAAGAGCCCACTCGTGGACAAGTACGACTTGTCTTCACTGCGTGAATTGT
GTTGCGGTGCCGCTCCACTGGCTAAGGAGGTCGCTGAAGTGGCCGCCAAACGCTTGAATCTTCCAGGGAT
TCGTTGTGGCTTCGGCCTCACCGAATCTACCAGTGCGATTATCCAGACTCTCGGGGATGAGTTTAAGAGC
GGCTCTTTGGGCCGTGTCACTCCACTCATGGCTGCTAAGATCGCTGATCGCGAAACTGGTAAGGCTTTGG
GCCCGAACCAAGTGGGCGAGCTGTGTATCAAAGGCCCTATGGTGAGCAAGGGTTATGTCAATAACGTTGA
AGCTACCAAGGAGGCCATCGACGACGACGGCTGGTTGCATTCTGGTGATTTTGGATATTACGACGAAGAT
GAGCATTTTTACGTCGTGGATCGTTACAAGGAGCTGATCAAATACAAGGGTAGCCAGGTTGCTCCAGCTG
AGTTGGAGGAGATTCTGTTGAAAAATCCATGCATTCGCGATGTCGCTGTGGTCGGCATTCCTGATCTGGA
GGCCGGCGAACTGCCTTCTGCTTTCGTTGTCAAGCAGCCTGGTACAGAAATTACCGCCAAAGAAGTGTAT
GATTACCTGGCTGAACGTGTGAGCCATACTAAGTACTTGCGTGGCGGCGTGCGTTTTGTTGACTCCATCC
CTCGTAACGTAACAGGCAAAATTACCCGCAAGGAGCTGTTGAAACAATTGTTGGTGAAGGCCGGCGGTTA
GTAATCTAGAGTCGGGGCGGCCGGCCGCTTCGAGCAGACATGATAAGATACATTGATGAGTTTGGACAAA
CCACAACTAGAATGCAGTGAAAAAAATGCTTTATTTGTGAAATTTGTGATGCTATTGCTTTATTTGTAAC
CATTATAAGCTGCAATAAACAAGTTAACAACAACAATTGCATTCATTTTATGTTTCAGGTTCAGGGGGAG
GTGTGGGAGGTTTTTTAAAGCAAGTAAAACCTCTACAAATGTGGTAAAATCGATAAGGATCCGTCGACCG
ATGCCCTTGAGAGCCTTCAACCCAGTCAGCTCCTTCCGGTGGGCGCGGGGCATGACTATCGTCGCCGCAC
TTATGACTGTCTTCTTTATCATGCAACTCGTAGGACAGGTGCCGGCAGCGCTCTTCCGCTTCCTCGCTCA
CTGACTCGCTGCGCTCGGTCGTTCGGCTGCGGCGAGCGGTATCAGCTCACTCAAAGGCGGTAATACGGTT
ATCCACAGAATCAGGGGATAACGCAGGAAAGAACATGTGAGCAAAAGGCCAGCAAAAGGCCAGGAACCGT
AAAAAGGCCGCGTTGCTGGCGTTTTTCCATAGGCTCCGCCCCCCTGACGAGCATCACAAAAATCGACGCT
CAAGTCAGAGGTGGCGAAACCCGACAGGACTATAAAGATACCAGGCGTTTCCCCCTGGAAGCTCCCTCGT
GCGCTCTCCTGTTCCGACCCTGCCGCTTACCGGATACCTGTCCGCCTTTCTCCCTTCGGGAAGCGTGGCG
CTTTCTCATAGCTCACGCTGTAGGTATCTCAGTTCGGTGTAGGTCGTTCGCTCCAAGCTGGGCTGTGTGC
ACGAACCCCCCGTTCAGCCCGACCGCTGCGCCTTATCCGGTAACTATCGTCTTGAGTCCAACCCGGTAAG
ACACGACTTATCGCCACTGGCAGCAGCCACTGGTAACAGGATTAGCAGAGCGAGGTATGTAGGCGGTGCT
ACAGAGTTCTTGAAGTGGTGGCCTAACTACGGCTACACTAGAAGAACAGTATTTGGTATCTGCGCTCTGC
TGAAGCCAGTTACCTTCGGAAAAAGAGTTGGTAGCTCTTGATCCGGCAAACAAACCACCGCTGGTAGCGG
TGGTTTTTTTGTTTGCAAGCAGCAGATTACGCGCAGAAAAAAAGGATCTCAAGAAGATCCTTTGATCTTT
TCTACGGGGTCTGACGCTCAGTGGAACGAAAACTCACGTTAAGGGATTTTGGTCATGAGATTATCAAAAA
GGATCTTCACCTAGATCCTTTTAAATTAAAAATGAAGTTTTAAATCAATCTAAAGTATATATGAGTAAAC
TTGGTCTGACAGTTACCAATGCTTAATCAGTGAGGCACCTATCTCAGCGATCTGTCTATTTCGTTCATCC
ATAGTTGCCTGACTCCCCGTCGTGTAGATAACTACGATACGGGAGGGCTTACCATCTGGCCCCAGTGCTG
CAATGATACCGCGAGACCCACGCTCACCGGCTCCAGATTTATCAGCAATAAACCAGCCAGCCGGAAGGGC
CGAGCGCAGAAGTGGTCCTGCAACTTTATCCGCCTCCATCCAGTCTATTAATTGTTGCCGGGAAGCTAGG
GTAAGTAGTTCGCCAGTTAATAGTTTGCGCAACGTTGTTGCCATTGCTACAGGCATCGTGGTGTCACGCT
CGTCGTTTGGTATGGCTTCATTCAGCTCCGGTTCCCAACGATCAAGGCGAGTTACATGATCCCCCATGTT
GTGCAAAAAAGCGGTTAGCTCCTTCGGTCCTCCGATCGTTGTCAGAAGTAAGTTGGCCGCAGTGTTATCA
CTCATGGTTATGGCAGCACTGCATAATTCTCTTACTGTCATGCCATCCGTAAGATGCTTTTCTGTGACTG
GTGAGTACTCAACCAAGTCATTCTGAGAATAGTGTATGCGGCGACCGAGTTGCTCTTGCCCGGCGTCAAT
ACGGGATAATACCGCGCCACATAGCAGAACTTTAAAAGTGCTCATCATTGGAAAACGTTCTTCGGGGCGA
AAACTCTCAAGGATCTTACCGCTGTTGAGATCCAGTTCGATGTAACCCACTCGTGCACCCAACTGATCTT
CAGCATCTTTTACTTTCACCAGCGTTTCTGGGTGAGCAAAAACAGGAAGGCAAAATGCCGCAAAAAAGGG
AATAAGGGCGACACGGAAATGTTGAATACTCATACTCTTCCTTTTTCAATATTATTGAAGCATTTATCAG
GGTTATTGTCTCATGAGCGGATACATATTTGAATGTATTTAGAAAAATAAACAAATAGGGGTTCCGCGCA
CATTTCCCCGAAAAGTGCCACCTG
[124 nt withheld, positions 4365-4488]
C
[91 nt withheld, positions 4490-4580]
A
[49 nt withheld, positions 4582-4630]
CCTTTGACGTTGGAGTCCACGTTCTTT
[37 nt withheld, positions 4658-4694]
ACCCTATCTCGGTCTATTCTTTTGATTTATAAGGGATTTTGCCGATTTCGGCCTATTGGTTAAAAAATGA
GCTGATTTAACAAAAATTTAACGCGAATTTTAACAAAATATTAACGCTTACAATTTGCCATTCGCCATTC
AGGCTGCGCAACTGTTGGGAAGGGCGATCGGTGCGGGCCTCTTCGCTATTACGCCAGCCCAAGCTACCAT
GATAAGTAAGTAATATTAAGGTACGGGAGGTACTTGGAGCGGCCGCAATAAAATATCTTTATTTTCATTA
CATCTGTGTGTTGGTTTTTTGTGTGAATCGATAGTACTAACATACGCTCTCCATCAAAACAAAACGAAAC
AAAACAAACTAGCAAAATAGGCTGTCCCCAGTGCAAGTGCAGGTGCCAGAACATTTCTCTATCGATAGGT
ACCGGGCCCCCCCT
